Addgene plasmid #40054: pEGFP-C1 hSlp2-a V18A
Depositing lab: Fernando Martin-Belmonte. Depositing organization: Centro de Biologia Molecular Severo Ochoa. Publication: Synaptotagmin-like proteins control the formation of a single apical membrane domain in epithelial cells. Galvez-Santisteban M, Rodriguez-Fraticelli AE, Bryant DM, Vergarajauregui S, Yasuda T, Banon-Rodriguez I, Bernascone I, Datta A, Spivak N, Young K, Slim CL, Brakeman PR, Fukuda M, Mostov KE, Martin-Belmonte F. Nat Cell Biol. 2012 Jul 22. doi: 10.1038/ncb2541. PubMed 22820376.
Backbone
  Vector backbone: pEGFP-C1
  Backbone manufacturer: Clontech
  Backbone size w/o insert (bp): 4700
  Total vector size (bp): 7400
  Vector type: Mammalian Expression
  Selectable markers: Neomycin (select with G418)
Growth in bacteria
  Bacterial resistance: Kanamycin, 50 μg/mL
  Growth temperature: 37°C
  Growth strain: DH5alpha
  Copy number: High Copy
Gene/Insert
  Gene/Insert name: hSlp2-a V18A (alt names: Synaptotagmin-like protein 2-a; Slp2-a V18A; Exophilin4)
  Species: H. sapiens (human)
  Insert size (bp): 2732
  Mutation: Valine 18 to Alanine
  GenBank ID: NM_032943.3
  Entrez Gene: SYTL2 (a.k.a. CHR11SYT, EXO4, PPP1R151, SGA72M, SLP2, SLP2A)
  Promoter: CMV promoter
  Tag / fusion protein: EGFP (N terminal on backbone)
  Cloning method: Restriction Enzyme; 5′ cloning site XhoI (not destroyed); 3′ cloning site XmaI (not destroyed)
  Sequencing primers: 5′ CATGGTCCTGCTGGAGTTCG; 3′ GATGAGTTTGGACAAACCACAAC
Resource information
  A portion of this plasmid was derived from a plasmid made by: Open Biosystems cDNA clone
Terms and licenses: Academic/Nonprofit Terms; Industry Terms: Not Available to Industry
How to cite: pEGFP-C1 hSlp2-a V18A was a gift from Fernando Martin-Belmonte (Addgene plasmid # 40054 ; http://n2t.net/addgene:40054 ; RRID:Addgene_40054)
