[The description below was written by a language model from this plasmid's Addgene catalogue record.]
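Description:
pEGFP-C1 hSlp2-a V18A is a mammalian expression plasmid built on the Clontech pEGFP-C1 backbone (about 4.7 kb), with a total size of roughly 7.4 kb. It is maintained as a high-copy plasmid in E. coli under kanamycin selection. The backbone's neomycin resistance marker allows G418 selection of transfected mammalian cells, so the construct can be used for stable lines as well as transient expression. No feature table accompanies the record, so other backbone elements such as the replication origin and polyadenylation signals are not itemised.

The payload is a human SYTL2 cDNA of about 2.7 kb encoding synaptotagmin-like protein 2-a (Slp2-a, also called exophilin 4), derived in part from a commercial cDNA clone. It was inserted between the XhoI and XmaI sites of the multiple cloning site, both of which are retained. In this position the coding sequence lies downstream of, and in frame with, the backbone EGFP. The CMV promoter therefore drives strong constitutive expression of a fusion protein with EGFP at the N terminus of Slp2-a. The insert carries a single point mutation changing valine 18 to alanine. The record does not state the functional consequence of this substitution.

The associated publication examines how synaptotagmin-like proteins control formation of a single apical membrane domain in epithelial cells. In that context the construct is suited to live or fixed-cell fluorescence imaging of the mutant protein's localisation. It also allows the V18A variant to be compared with wild-type Slp2-a in studies of epithelial polarity.
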