>Addgene plasmid #40054 | pEGFP-C1 hSlp2-a V18A | addgene partial sequence | sequence record 54608 | EGFP-C 5'-CATGGTCCTGCTGGAGTTCGTG-3'
TCCGGACTCAGATCTCGAGCGATTGACTTAAGCTTCCTGACTGAAGAGGAACAAGAGGCCATCATGAAGG
CTTTGCAGCGGGATGCTGCTCTGAAGAGGGCCGAAGAAGAGAGAGTCAGACATTTGCCTGAAAAAATTAA
GGATGACCAGCAGCTGAAGAATATGAGTGGCCAATGGTTTTATGAAGCCAAGGCAAAAAGGCACAGGGAC
AAAATCCATGGCGCAGATATCATCAGAGCATCTATGAGAAAGAAGAGGCCCCAGATAGCAGCTGAGCAGA
GTAAAGACAGAGAAAATGGGGCAAAGGAAAGCTGGGTGAATAATGTCAACAAAGATGCTTTCCTTCCTCC
AGAGCTGGCTGGCGTTGTAGAAGAGCCAGAAGAGGATGCAGCACCAGCAAGCCCGAGTTCCAGTGTGGTA
AATCCAGCTTCCAGTGTGATTGATATGTCCCAGGAAAACACAAGGAAACCAAATGTGTCTCCAGAGAAGC
AGAGGAAGAATCCGTTTAATAGCTCCAAGTTGCCAGAAGGTCACTCGTCACAACAAACTAAAAATGAACA
GTCAAAAAATGGAAGAACTGGTTTATTTCAGACTTCAAAAGAGGATGAATTGTCAGAGTCAAAAGAAAAG
TCAACTGTCGCAGATACTTCAATCCAAAAGTTAGAGAAATCAAAGCAGACTTTGCCAGGCCTTTCAAATG
GGTCCCAAATCAAGGCTCCAATCCCCAAAGCCAGGAAGATGATCTACAAATCAACTGATTTAAACAAAGA
TGATAACCAGT
